Addgene plasmid #140627: pQCascade-IS186
Purpose: Expresses V. cholerae TniQ, Cas8, Cas7, and Cas6 and crRNA-IS186. The crRNA-IS186 targets IS186 loci in Escherchia coli.
Depositing lab: Sheng Yang. Depositing organization: CAS Center for Excellence in Molecular Plant Sciences ("CEMPS"). Publication: Multicopy chromosomal integration using CRISPR-associated transposases. Zhang Y, Sun X, Wang Q, Xu J, Dong F, Yang S, Yang J, Zhang Z, Qian Y, Chen J, Zhang J, Liu Y, Tao R, Jiang Y, Yang J, Yang S. ACS Synth Biol. 2020 Jun 17. doi: 10.1021/acssynbio.0c00073. PubMed 32551502.
Backbone
  Vector backbone: pCDFDuet-1
  Vector type: Bacterial Expression, CRISPR ; Transposon
Growth in bacteria
  Bacterial resistance: Spectinomycin, 50 μg/mL
  Growth temperature: 37°C
  Growth strain: DH5alpha
  Copy number: High Copy
Gene/Insert
  Gene/Insert name: VchTniQ, VchCas8, VchCas7, VchCas6, crRNA-IS186
  gRNA/shRNA sequence: tggatgctttgcgtgcaaaggaacctgaactc
  Species: Vibrio cholera
  Cloning method: Restriction Enzyme; 5′ cloning site Unknown (unknown if destroyed); 3′ cloning site Unknown (unknown if destroyed)
Terms and licenses: Academic/Nonprofit Terms; Industry Terms: Not Available to Industry
Depositor comments: An unexpected 65 bp insertion was detected in the origin of replication, comparing to the sequence of the backbone plasmid pCDFDuet-1. But, the plasmid has been proven to work normally.
How to cite: pQCascade-IS186 was a gift from Sheng Yang (Addgene plasmid # 140627 ; http://n2t.net/addgene:140627 ; RRID:Addgene_140627)
