[The description below was written by a language model from this plasmid's Addgene catalogue record and pLannotate feature annotations shown in this document.]
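Description:
pQCascade-IS186 is an 8,510 nt bacterial expression plasmid built on the pCDFDuet-1 backbone. It supplies the RNA-guided targeting module of the Vibrio cholerae CRISPR-associated transposase system in Escherichia coli. It replicates from the CloDF13 (CDF) origin, which is compatible with other common origins, so the plasmid can be maintained alongside additional plasmids in the same cell. Selection is by spectinomycin through the aadA (SmR) aminoglycoside adenylyltransferase gene. The origin is annotated as two separate fragments, which fits the depositor's note of an unexpected 65 bp insertion in the origin relative to pCDFDuet-1. The depositor states that the plasmid still works normally.

The Duet architecture provides two T7 promoters, each followed by a lac operator, together with a plasmid-borne lacI gene and a downstream T7 terminator. Expression therefore depends on T7 RNA polymerase and is repressed by LacI until relieved by IPTG. According to the catalogue entry, the payload comprises VchTniQ, VchCas8, VchCas7 and VchCas6 plus a crRNA directed against IS186 insertion sequence loci in the E. coli chromosome. The automated feature table does not annotate these genes or the CRISPR array. They presumably occupy the large unannotated stretches downstream of the two T7 promoters, but the record does not state which promoter drives which element. The short TcR and SET1 fragments are probably incidental annotation matches.

Because IS186 occurs at several chromosomal sites, the TniQ-Cascade complex programmed by this crRNA can direct transposition to multiple loci. This matches the associated work on multicopy chromosomal integration. The transposase proteins and donor DNA are not listed in this record and would have to come from other constructs.
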