Features (pLannotate 1.2.2; 16 found; start..end, strand, type, name):
   1009..1086    -  promoter       lacI promoter: lacI
   1094..1129    -  CDS            TcR (fragment): tetracycline efflux protein; tet; confers resistance to tetracycline
   1132..1150    +  promoter       T7 promoter: promoter for bacteriophage T7 RNA polymerase
   1151..1175    +  protein_bind   lac operator: The lac repressor binds to the lac operator to inhibit transcription in E. coli. This inhibition can be relieved by adding lactose or isopropyl-β-D-thiogalactopyranoside (IPTG). lac repressor encoded by lacI
   1190..1212    +  RBS            RBS: efficient ribosome binding site from bacteriophage T7 gene 10 (Olins and Rangwala, 1989)
   1419..1437    +  promoter       T7 promoter: promoter for bacteriophage T7 RNA polymerase
   1438..1462    +  protein_bind   lac operator: The lac repressor binds to the lac operator to inhibit transcription in E. coli. This inhibition can be relieved by adding lactose or isopropyl-β-D-thiogalactopyranoside (IPTG). lac repressor encoded by lacI
   6249..6266    +  CDS            SET1 (fragment): solubility-enhancement tag derived from T7 phage gene 10B
   6274..6321    +  terminator     T7 terminator: transcription terminator for bacteriophage T7 RNA polymerase
   6492..7283    -  CDS            SmR: aminoglycoside adenylyltransferase (Murphy, 1985); aadA; confers resistance to spectinomycin and streptomycin
   7284..7375    -  promoter       AmpR promoter: bla
   7423..8104    -  rep_origin     CloDF13 ori (fragment): Plasmids containing the CloDF13 (CDF) origin of replication can be propagated in E. coli cells that contain additional plasmids with compatible origins.
   8129..8226    -  rep_origin     CloDF13 ori (fragment): Plasmids containing the CloDF13 (CDF) origin of replication can be propagated in E. coli cells that contain additional plasmids with compatible origins.
   8323..8387    -  CDS            TcR (fragment): tetracycline efflux protein; tet; confers resistance to tetracycline
   8402..8423    -  protein_bind   CAP binding site: CAP binding activates transcription in the presence of cAMP. E. coli catabolite activator protein
   8436..1008    -  CDS            lacI (across the origin): lac repressor; lacI; The lac repressor binds to the lac operator to inhibit transcription in E. coli. This inhibition can be relieved by adding lactose or isopropyl-β-D-thiogalactopyranoside (IPTG).
>Addgene plasmid #140627 | pQCascade-IS186 | addgene full sequence | sequence record 310685 | Addgene NGS Result
GGTTTGCGTATTGGGCGCCAGGGTGGTTTTTCTTTTCACCAGTGAGACGGGCAACAGCTGATTGCCCTTC
ACCGCCTGGCCCTGAGAGAGTTGCAGCAAGCGGTCCACGCTGGTTTGCCCCAGCAGGCGAAAATCCTGTT
TGATGGTGGTTAACGGCGGGATATAACATGAGCTGTCTTCGGTATCGTCGTATCCCACTACCGAGATGTC
CGCACCAACGCGCAGCCCGGACTCGGTAATGGCGCGCATTGCGCCCAGCGCCATCTGATCGTTGGCAACC
AGCATCGCAGTGGGAACGATGCCCTCATTCAGCATTTGCATGGTTTGTTGAAAACCGGACATGGCACTCC
AGTCGCCTTCCCGTTCCGCTATCGGCTGAATTTGATTGCGAGTGAGATATTTATGCCAGCCAGCCAGACG
CAGACGCGCCGAGACAGAACTTAATGGGCCCGCTAACAGCGCGATTTGCTGGTGACCCAATGCGACCAGA
TGCTCCACGCCCAGTCGCGTACCGTCTTCATGGGAGAAAATAATACTGTTGATGGGTGTCTGGTCAGAGA
CATCAAGAAATAACGCCGGAACATTAGTGCAGGCAGCTTCCACAGCAATGGCATCCTGGTCATCCAGCGG
ATAGTTAATGATCAGCCCACTGACGCGTTGCGCGAGAAGATTGTGCACCGCCGCTTTACAGGCTTCGACG
CCGCTTCGTTCTACCATCGACACCACCACGCTGGCACCCAGTTGATCGGCGCGAGATTTAATCGCCGCGA
CAATTTGCGACGGCGCGTGCAGGGCCAGACTGGAGGTGGCAACGCCAATCAGCAACGACTGTTTGCCCGC
CAGTTGTTGTGCCACGCGGTTGGGAATGTAATTCAGCTCCGCCATCGCCGCTTCCACTTTTTCCCGCGTT
TTCGCAGAAACGTGGCTGGCCTGGTTCACCACGCGGGAAACGGTCTGATAAGAGACACCGGCATACTCTG
CGACATCGTATAACGTTACTGGTTTCACATTCACCACCCTGAATTGACTCTCTTCCGGGCGCTATCATGC
CATACCGCGAAAGGTTTTGCGCCATTCGATGGTGTCCGGGATCTCGACGCTCTCCCTTATGCGACTCCTG
CATTAGGAAATTAATACGACTCACTATAGGGGAATTGTGAGCGGATAACAATTCCCCTGTAGAAATAATT
TTGTTTAACTTTAATAAGGAGATATACCATGGGTGAACTGCCGAGTAGGTAGCTGATAACTGGATGCTTT
GCGTGCAAAGGAACCTGAACTCGTGAACTGCCGAGTAGGTAGCTGATAACGGATCCGAATTCGAGCTCGG
CGCGCCTGCAGGTCGACAAGCTTGCGGCCGCATAATGCTTAAGTCGAACAGAAAGTAATCGTATTGTACA
CGGCCGCATAATCGAAATTAATACGACTCACTATAGGGGAATTGTGAGCGGATAACAATTCCCCATCTTA
GTATATTAGTTAAGTATAAGAAGGAGATATACATATGTTTTTGCAAAGACCTAAACCTTACAGCGATGAA
AGTTTAGAAAGTTTCTTTATCCGAGTGGCTAACAAAAATGGCTACGGTGATGTCCATCGCTTCCTAGAAG
CCACTAAACGATTCCTTCAAGACATTGACCATAATGGCTATCAAACCTTTCCGACTGATATAACTCGGAT
AAACCCATACTCAGCTAAAAACAGTTCCAGCGCACGAACTGCGTCATTCCTGAAACTTGCACAATTGACA
TTTAATGAACCGCCAGAGCTACTTGGGTTGGCAATTAACAGAACAAACATGAAATACTCGCCGTCAACTA
GCGCGGTTGTTAGAGGTGCAGAAGTCTTTCCTCGCAGTTTACTACGGACGCACTCCATCCCCTGCTGTCC
TTTGTGTCTGCGAGAAAATGGCTACGCCTCCTACCTTTGGCACTTTCAGGGGTACGAATACTGCCACAGC
CATAACGTACCTTTAATTACCACTTGTAGCTGTGGTAAGGAGTTTGACTACCGAGTATCTGGGTTAAAGG
GCATTTGCTGCAAATGCAAGGAGCCTATCACCTTAACCAGCAGGGAGAACGGTCATGAGGCAGCGTGTAC
TGTTTCAAACTGGCTTGCTGGCCATGAATCTAAACCTCTGCCAAATCTTCCTAAAAGCTACCGATGGGGT
TTAGTTCATTGGTGGATGGGTATTAAAGATAGCGAGTTCGATCACTTTTCGTTCGTTCAATTTTTCTCAA
ACTGGCCAAGGTCATTCCACTCGATAATCGAAGATGAAGTAGAGTTCAACCTTGAGCATGCTGTTGTCAG
CACGTCTGAATTACGACTAAAAGATCTTCTTGGTCGATTGTTTTTCGGTTCAATTCGGTTACCTGAGCGG
AATCTTCAACACAATATCATCCTTGGTGAGCTTCTCTGCTATTTAGAAAATCGTTTATGGCAAGACAAGG
GATTAATCGCCAACCTCAAAATGAACGCGTTAGAGGCGACTGTAATGTTAAATTGTAGCCTCGATCAGAT
TGCATCAATGGTTGAACAACGCATCTTGAAGCCAAATCGAAAAAGCAAGCCCAACAGCCCTCTTGATGTT
ACCGATTATCTATTTCATTTCGGCGATATTTTCTGTCTTTGGTTAGCTGAGTTCCAAAGCGATGAGTTTA
ACCGTTCGTTTTATGTGTCGAGGTGGTAAATGCAAACTCTGAAAGAACTAATCGCATCCAATCCTGACGA
CTTAACAACTGAACTTAAGAGAGCATTTCGTCCACTCACACCGCATATTGCAATTGATGGTAATGAACTT
GACGCACTGACGATATTAGTCAATTTAACCGATAAGACTGATGATCAGAAAGACCTGCTCGATCGAGCCA
AATGCAAGCAAAAACTTCGAGATGAAAAATGGTGGGCTAGCTGCATAAATTGCGTTAATTACAGACAAAG
CCATAACCCAAAATTCCCGGATATACGTTCTGAAGGCGTGATTCGAACCCAAGCCCTGGGTGAATTACCG
AGTTTCCTACTCTCGTCCTCAAAAATCCCACCATACCATTGGTCATATAGCCATGATTCAAAATACGTCA
ACAAAAGCGCATTCCTCACCAATGAGTTTTGTTGGGATGGTGAGATCTCATGTTTGGGTGAGCTTCTTAA
AGATGCAGATCACCCACTTTGGAATACTTTGAAAAAGTTAGGTTGTTCTCAAAAAACTTGCAAAGCAATG
GCAAAACAACTAGCTGATATTACTCTCACGACTATCAATGTCACACTCGCACCAAATTACCTGACTCAAA
TATCTCTCCCCGATAGTGATACATCCTACATTTCACTCTCTCCTGTTGCATCGCTATCGATGCAAAGCCA
CTTTCATCAGAGGCTCCAAGATGAAAATCGGCATAGCGCGATAACGCGGTTTAGCCGAACTACCAACATG
GGGGTCACTGCGATGACATGTGGCGGCGCATTTAGAATGTTAAAGTCTGGCGCTAAGTTTTCCAGCCCCC
CTCATCACCGATTAAACAGTAAACGAAGTTGGTTGACGTCAGAGCATGTTCAGTCATTAAAACAGTACCA
GCGCCTCAACAAAAGCCTCATACCTGAAAACTCTCGGATTGCACTCCGTAGAAAATACAAAATCGAGCTT
CAAAATATGGTCAGATCTTGGTTTGCAATGCAAGACCATACCCTTGATTCGAACATACTTATCCAACATT
TGAATCATGACCTATCTTACTTAGGAGCCACAAAACGTTTTGCATACGATCCAGCGATGACCAAGCTCTT
TACTGAGCTTTTGAAACGAGAGTTATCAAATTCAATCAATAATGGTGAGCAACACACTAATGGATCGTTT
TTAGTCCTACCGAATATCAGGGTTTGTGGCGCAACAGCTTTAAGCTCCCCGGTAACGGTGGGGATTCCAT
CACTTACAGCTTTCTTTGGCTTCGTTCACGCATTTGAACGGAATATAAATCGCACCACCTCATCGTTTCG
TGTTGAATCCTTTGCGATATGCGTCCATCAACTACATGTCGAGAAGCGAGGTTTGACAGCAGAGTTTGTG
GAAAAAGGCGACGGGACTATATCCGCTCCCGCGACCCGGGATGACTGGCAGTGTGATGTCGTATTTAGCC
TTATTTTGAACACCAACTTTGCTCAACATATTGACCAAGATACGTTAGTTACATCACTACCAAAGCGATT
GGCTCGGGGTTCAGCAAAAATTGCGATTGATGACTTTAAACATATCAACTCATTCTCGACATTAGAAACA
GCGATCGAATCTCTGCCAATAGAAGCTGGTAGGTGGTTATCACTTTACGCACAGTCAAACAATAATCTAA
GTGATCTATTAGCAGCCATGACAGAGGACCATCAGCTCATGGCAAGCTGCGTCGGTTACCACTTGTTAGA
AGAGCCCAAAGATAAACCAAACTCCCTCAGAGGTTACAAACACGCTATCGCCGAGTGCATCATTGGACTC
ATTAACTCAATCACCTTTAGCTCAGAGACTGATCCCAACACAATCTTTTGGTCGCTAAAGAACTATCAAA
ACTACCTAGTGGTACAGCCAAGGAGTATCAACGATGAAACTACCGACAAATCTAGCCTATGAGCGCTCTA
TCGACCCATCAGATGTCTGTTTTTTTGTCGTCTGGCCCGATGATAGAAAAACACCTTTAACCTACAATTC
TCGTACTCTGCTCGGGCAAATGGAAGCGGCATCATTAGCCTATGATGTCTCAGGTCAACCAATAAAAAGT
GCCACCGCTGAGGCGTTAGCTCAAGGGAACCCTCATCAAGTTGATTTCTGCCACGTTCCATACGGTGCGA
GTCATATTGAATGCAGTTTCTCCGTCTCGTTTTCTTCTGAACTACGTCAACCATATAAGTGTAACTCAAG
CAAAGTTAAACAAACGCTAGTGCAATTAGTCGAGCTCTACGAAACGAAAATCGGCTGGACTGAGCTAGCA
ACCCGATATTTGATGAACATTTGCAACGGTAAATGGCTGTGGAAAAATACCCGTAAAGCCTATTGCTGGA
ACATTGTACTTACACCTTGGCCTTGGAACGGGGAAAAGGTTGGATTTGAAGATATTCGTACTAACTACAC
CTCACGGCAAGACTTTAAAAATAATAAAAATTGGTCTGCTATAGTTGAAATGATCAAAACCGCATTTTCT
AGTACTGATGGGCTGGCGATATTTGAAGTCAGGGCCACCTTGCACTTGCCAACGAATGCTATGGTGCGGC
CAAGCCAAGTTTTCACAGAAAAAGAAAGTGGCAGTAAAAGTAAATCTAAAACTCAAAACAGTCGAGTTTT
TCAGAGTACAACTATTGATGGTGAACGATCGCCAATACTAGGGGCCTTTAAAACGGGAGCAGCTATTGCA
ACCATTGACGACTGGTATCCTGAAGCCACTGAGCCACTAAGGGTCGGACGGTTTGGGGTTCATCGCGAAG
ATGTCACTTGCTACCGTCATCCGTCTACCGGAAAAGATTTTTTCTCGATATTACAACAAGCAGAGCACTA
TATTGAAGTGTTGAGCGCCAACAAAACTCCCGCTCAAGAAACTATCAACGACATGCACTTTTTAATGGCT
AACCTGATTAAGGGTGGGATGTTCCAGCATAAAGGAGACTGACTGTGAAATGGTATTATAAGACAATCAC
CTTTCTGCCAGAGTTGTGCAACAACGAGTCACTGGCTGCAAAGTGTCTCCGCGTTCTGCATGGATTTAAC
TATCAGTATGAGACACGAAATATCGGCGTTTCATTTCCGCTTTGGTGTGATGCAACGGTTGGAAAAAAGA
TTTCATTTGTCAGCAAGAACAAGATAGAACTCGACTTACTACTTAAACAACACTATTTCGTCCAAATGGA
ACAACTTCAATACTTTCATATATCCAACACTGTTCTCGTCCCAGAAGATTGTACATACGTTTCCTTTAGA
CGCTGTCAATCTATAGATAAGCTCACAGCAGCAGGGCTGGCAAGGAAAATCAGACGCCTGGAGAAACGTG
CTCTATCTAGAGGCGAGCAATTTGACCCATCATCTTTTGCTCAAAAAGAGCATACTGCAATAGCGCACTA
CCACTCACTTGGGGAGTCCAGCAAACAGACGAACCGCAACTTTCGACTCAATATCAGGATGCTCTCGGAG
CAACCCCGTGAGGGGAACTCGATTTTTAGTAGCTATGGCTTATCAAATTCAGAAAACTCGTTTCAGCCTG
TACCCTTAATCTGACCTAGGCTGCTGCCACCGCTGAGCAATAACTAGCATAACCCCTTGGGGCCTCTAAA
CGGGTCTTGAGGGGTTTTTTGCTGAAACCTCAGGCATTTGAGAAGCACACGGTCACACTGCTTCCGGTAG
TCAATAAACCGGTAAACCAGCAATAGACATAAGCGGCTATTTAACGACCCTGCCCTGAACCGACGACCGG
GTCATCGTGGCCGGATCTTGCGGCCCCTCGGCTTGAACGAATTGTTAGACATTATTTGCCGACTACCTTG
GTGATCTCGCCTTTCACGTAGTGGACAAATTCTTCCAACTGATCTGCGCGCGAGGCCAAGCGATCTTCTT
CTTGTCCAAGATAAGCCTGTCTAGCTTCAAGTATGACGGGCTGATACTGGGCCGGCAGGCGCTCCATTGC
CCAGTCGGCAGCGACATCCTTCGGCGCGATTTTGCCGGTTACTGCGCTGTACCAAATGCGGGACAACGTA
AGCACTACATTTCGCTCATCGCCAGCCCAGTCGGGCGGCGAGTTCCATAGCGTTAAGGTTTCATTTAGCG
CCTCAAATAGATCCTGTTCAGGAACCGGATCAAAGAGTTCCTCCGCCGCTGGACCTACCAAGGCAACGCT
ATGTTCTCTTGCTTTTGTCAGCAAGATAGCCAGATCAATGTCGATCGTGGCTGGCTCGAAGATACCTGCA
AGAATGTCATTGCGCTGCCATTCTCCAAATTGCAGTTCGCGCTTAGCTGGATAACGCCACGGAATGATGT
CGTCGTGCACAACAATGGTGACTTCTACAGCGCGGAGAATCTCGCTCTCTCCAGGGGAAGCCGAAGTTTC
CAAAAGGTCGTTGATCAAAGCTCGCCGCGTTGTTTCATCAAGCCTTACGGTCACCGTAACCAGCAAATCA
ATATCACTGTGTGGCTTCAGGCCGCCATCCACTGCGGAGCCGTACAAATGTACGGCCAGCAACGTCGGTT
CGAGATGGCGCTCGATGACGCCAACTACCTCTGATAGTTGAGTCGATACTTCGGCGATCACCGCTTCCCT
CATACTCTTCCTTTTTCAATATTATTGAAGCATTTATCAGGGTTATTGTCTCATGAGCGGATACATATTT
GAATGTATTTAGAAAAATAAACAAATAGCTAGCTCACTCGGTCGCTACGCTCCGGGCGTGAGACTGCGGC
GGGCGCTGCGGACACATACAAAGTTACCCACAGATTCCGTGGATAAGCAGGGGACTAACATGTGAGGCAA
AACAGCAGGGCCGCGCCGGTGGCGTTTTTCCATAGGCTCCGCCCTCCTGCCAGAGTTCACATAAACAGAC
GCTTTTCCGGTGCATCTGTGGGAGCCGTGAGGCTCAACCATGAATCTGACAGTACGGGCGAAACCCGACA
GGACTTAAAGATCCCCACCGTTTCCGGCGGGTCGCTCCCTCTTGCGCTCTCCTGTTCCGACCCTGCCGTT
TACCGGATACCTGTTCCGCCTTTCTCCCTTACGGGAAGTGTGGCGCTTTCTCATAGCTCACACACTGGTA
TCTCGGCTCGGTGTAGGTCGTTCGCTCCAAGCTGGGCTGTAAGCAAGAACTCCCCGTTCAGCCCGACTGC
TGCGCCTTATCCGGTAACTGTTCACTTGAGTCCAACCCGGAAAAGCACGGTAAAACGCCACTGGCAGCAG
CCATTGGTAACTGGGAGTTCGCAGAGGATTTGTTTAGCTAAACACGCGGTTGCTCTTGAAGTGTGCGCCA
AAGTCCGGCTACACTGGAAGGACAGATTTGGTTGCTGTGCTCTGCGAAAGCCAGTTACCACGGTTAAGCA
GTTCCCCAACTGACTTAACCTTCGATCAAACCACCTCCCCAGGTGGTTTTTTCGAAGGTTAAGTCAGTTG
GGGAACTGCTTAACCTTCGATCAAACCACCTCCCCAGGTGGTTTTTTCGTTTACAGGGCAAAAGATTACG
CGCAGAAAAAAAGGATCTCAAGAAGATCCTTTGATCTTTTCTACTGAACCGCTCTAGATTTCAGTGCAAT
TTATCTCTTCAAATGTAGCACCTGAAGTCAGCCCCATACGATATAAGTTGTAATTCTCATGTTAGTCATG
CCCCGCGCCCACCGGAAGGAGCTGACTGGGTTGAAGGCTCTCAAGGGCATCGGTCGAGATCCCGGTGCCT
AATGAGTGAGCTAACTTACATTAATTGCGTTGCGCTCACTGCCCGCTTTCCAGTCGGGAAACCTGTCGTG
CCAGCTGCATTAATGAATCGGCCAACGCGCGGGGAGAGGC
